Addgene plasmid #98888: pCAMBIA_ASX
Purpose: (Empty Backbone) Plant expression vector for multigene cloning
Depositing lab: Kristina Gruden. Depositing organization: National Institute of Biology. Publication: Plant X-tender: An extension of the AssemblX system for the assembly and expression of multigene constructs in plants. Lukan T, Machens F, Coll A, Baebler S, Messerschmidt K, Gruden K. PLoS One. 2018 Jan 4;13(1):e0190526. doi: 10.1371/journal.pone.0190526. eCollection 2018. PubMed 29300787.
Backbone
  Vector backbone: pCAMBIA1300
  Backbone manufacturer: Cambia
  Backbone size (bp): 8959
  Modifications to backbone: Introduction of I-SceI–A0–HindIII–ccdB–HindIII–B0–I-SceI cassette to add AssemblX compatible homology regions A0 and B0 with flanking restriction enzyme recognition sites and ccdB gene. pCAMBIA_ASX is compatible with AssemblX cloning strategy.
  Vector type: Plant Expression, Synthetic Biology
  Promoter: CaMV35S (enhanced)
  Selectable markers: Hygromycin
Growth in bacteria
  Bacterial resistance: Kanamycin, 50 μg/mL
  Growth temperature: 37°C
  Growth strain: ccdB Survival
  Growth instructions: /
  Copy number: High Copy
Gene/Insert
  Cloning method: Other
  Sequencing primers: 5′ M13 Reverse; 3′ M13 Forward
Terms and licenses: Academic/Nonprofit Terms; Industry Terms: Not Available to Industry
How to cite: pCAMBIA_ASX was a gift from Kristina Gruden (Addgene plasmid # 98888 ; http://n2t.net/addgene:98888 ; RRID:Addgene_98888)
