[The description below was written by a language model from this plasmid's Addgene catalogue record and pLannotate feature annotations shown in this document.]
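Description:
pCAMBIA_ASX is an empty binary T-DNA vector for plant expression, built on the pCAMBIA1300 backbone and adapted for multigene cloning with the AssemblX strategy. It carries two replication systems: a high-copy ColE1/pMB1-type origin with the pBR322 bom site for propagation in E. coli, and the pVS1 oriV with its RepA replication and StaA stability proteins, which in vectors of this family support maintenance in Agrobacterium. Bacterial selection is by kanamycin (aphA-3). Because the plasmid contains a functional ccdB toxin gene, it has to be maintained in a ccdB-tolerant strain.

Between the nopaline-type left and right T-DNA border repeats lie two modules. Next to the left border is the plant selection cassette, in which the enhanced CaMV 35S promoter (duplicated enhancer) drives hygromycin B phosphotransferase, terminated by the CaMV poly(A) signal. This is the only promoter the record lists, and it serves the marker rather than a cargo gene. Toward the right border, within the remnant lac promoter/operator, MCS and lacZα region of the parent vector, sits the introduced cassette I-SceI–A0–HindIII–ccdB–HindIII–B0–I-SceI. The feature table annotates ccdB and adjacent partial ccdA matches there, but not the A0/B0 homology regions or the restriction sites. HindIII digestion releases ccdB and exposes A0 and B0, so that preassembled multigene units with matching ends can be inserted by homology-based assembly, while ccdB counterselects against uncut parental vector in standard E. coli. The flanking I-SceI sites allow the cassette region to be excised. No gene of interest is present, so users supply complete expression units, which are then delivered to plants with the hygromycin marker on the T-DNA.
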