Features (pLannotate 1.2.2; 23 found; start..end, strand, type, name):
    155..460     +  CDS            ccdB: CcdB, a bacterial toxin that poisons DNA gyrase; ccdB; Plasmids containing the ccdB gene cannot be propagated in standard E. coli strains.
    566..720     +  CDS            lacZα (fragment): LacZα fragment of β-galactosidase; lacZ fragment
    786..810     +  misc_feature   RB T-DNA repeat: right border repeat from nopaline C58 T-DNA
   1150..1551    +  CDS            Y4CG_SINFN (fragment): Protein inferred from homology: Swiss-Prot protein existence level 3. From Sinorhizobium fredii (strain NBRC 101917 / NGR234).
   2111..2740    +  CDS            pVS1 StaA: stability protein from the Pseudomonas plasmid pVS1 (Heeb et al., 2000)
   3169..4242    +  CDS            pVS1 RepA: replication protein from the Pseudomonas plasmid pVS1 (Heeb et al., 2000)
   4308..4502    +  rep_origin     pVS1 oriV: origin of replication for the Pseudomonas plasmid pVS1 (Heeb et al., 2000)
   4705..4744    +  CDS            rop (fragment): Rop protein, which maintains plasmids at low copy number; rop
   4846..4986    +  misc_feature   bom: basis of mobility region from pBR322
   5172..5760    -  rep_origin     ori: high-copy-number ColE1/pMB1/pBR322/pUC origin of replication
   5847..6641    -  CDS            KanR: aminoglycoside phosphotransferase; aphA-3; confers resistance to kanamycin
   7066..7090    +  misc_feature   LB T-DNA repeat: left border repeat from nopaline C58 T-DNA
   7168..7342    -  polyA_signal   CaMV poly(A) signal: cauliflower mosaic virus polyadenylation signal
   7383..8408    -  CDS            HygR: hygromycin B phosphotransferase confers resistance to hygromycin
   8475..9151    -  promoter       CaMV 35S promoter (enhanced): cauliflower mosaic virus 35S promoter with a duplicated enhancer region
   9241..9329    +  CDS            lacI (fragment): lac repressor; lacI; The lac repressor binds to the lac operator to inhibit transcription in E. coli. This inhibition can be relieved by adding lactose or isopropyl-β-D-thiogalactopyranoside (IPTG).
   9342..9363    +  protein_bind   CAP binding site: CAP binding activates transcription in the presence of cAMP. E. coli catabolite activator protein
   9378..9408    +  promoter       lac promoter: promoter for the E. coli lac operon
   9416..9432    +  protein_bind   lac operator: The lac repressor binds to the lac operator to inhibit transcription in E. coli. This inhibition can be relieved by adding lactose or isopropyl-β-D-thiogalactopyranoside (IPTG). lac repressor encoded by lacI
   9465..9485    +  misc_feature   MCS (fragment): pUC18/19 multiple cloning site
   9578..9653    +  intron         PDK intron (fragment): pdk; modified pyruvate orthophosphate dikinase intron from Flaveria trinervia 3.0
   9685..9744    +  CDS            ccdA (fragment): CCDA_ECO57 - Also known as H, letA. Experimental evidence at protein level: Swiss-Prot protein existence level 1. Antitoxin component of a type II toxin-antitoxin (TA) system which inhibits the post-segregational killing (PSK) of plasmid-free cells, also referred to as a plasmid addiction system. Binds to and blocks the activity of CcdB; will also remove bound CcdB protein from the CcdB-GyrA complex by forming a CcdA-CcdB complex, a process termed rejuvenation. Functions as a transcriptional corepressor for the ccdAB operon, repression also requires CcdB (By similarity). From Escherichia coli
   9744..150     +  CDS            ccdA (fragment) (across the origin): CCDA_ECO57 - Also known as H, letA. Experimental evidence at protein level: Swiss-Prot protein existence level 1. Antitoxin component of a type II toxin-antitoxin (TA) system which inhibits the post-segregational killing (PSK) of plasmid-free cells, also referred to as a plasmid addiction system. Binds to and blocks the activity of CcdB; will also remove bound CcdB protein from the CcdB-GyrA complex by forming a CcdA-CcdB complex, a process termed rejuvenation. Functions as a transcriptional corepressor for the ccdAB operon, repression also requires CcdB (By similarity). From Escherichia coli
>Addgene plasmid #98888 | pCAMBIA_ASX | addgene full sequence | sequence record 201568 | Addgene NGS Result
AATATCTCCGGTCTGGTAAGCACAACCATGCAGAATGAAGCCCGTCGTCTGCGTGCCGAACGCTGGAAAG
CGGAAAATCAGGAAGGGATGGCTGAGGTCGCCCGGTTTATTGAAATGAACGGCTCTTTTGCTGACGAGAA
CAGGGGCTGGTGAAATGCAGTTTAAGGTTTACACCTATAAAAGAGAGAGCCGTTATCGTCTGTTTGTGGA
TGTACAGAGTGATATTATTGACACGCCCGGGCGACGGATGGTGATCCCCCTGGCCAGTGCACGTCTGCTG
TCAGATAAAGTCCCCCGTGAACTTTACCCGGTGGTGCATATCGGGGATGAAAGCTGGCGCATGATGACCA
CCGATATGGCCAGTGTGCCGGTCTCCGTTATCGGGGAAGAAGTGGCTGATCTCAGCCACCGCGAAAATGA
CATCAAAAACGCCATTAACCTGATGTTCTGGGGAATATAAATGTCAGGCTCCCTTATACACAGCCAGTAA
GCTTTAAGGTTTCAGTCACACTACGGATACTTTTACAACGGGAGCAGTTATTCAATTACCCTGTTATCCC
TACGGCACTGGCCGTCGTTTTACAACGTCGTGACTGGGAAAACCCTGGCGTTACCCAACTTAATCGCCTT
GCAGCACATCCCCCTTTCGCCAGCTGGCGTAATAGCGAAGAGGCCCGCACCGATCGCCCTTCCCAACAGT
TGCGCAGCCTGAATGGCGAATGCTAGAGCAGCTTGAGCTTGGATCAGATTGTCGTTTCCCGCCTTCAGTT
TAAACTATCAGTGTTTGACAGGATATATTGGCGGGTAAACCTAAGAGAAAAGAGCGTTTATTAGAATAAT
CGGATATTTAAAAGGGCGTGAAAAGGTTTATCCGTTCGTCCATTTGTATGTGCATGCCAACCACAGGGTT
CCCCTCGGGATCAAAGTACTTTGATCCAACCCCTCCGCTGCTATAGTGCAGTCGGCTTCTGACGTTCAGT
GCAGCCGTCTTCTGAAAACGACATGTCGCACAAGTCCTAAGTTACGCGACAGGCTGCCGCCCTGCCCTTT
TCCTGGCGTTTTCTTGTCGCGTGTTTTAGTCGCATAAAGTAGAATACTTGCGACTAGAACCGGAGACATT
ACGCCATGAACAAGAGCGCCGCCGCTGGCCTGCTGGGCTATGCCCGCGTCAGCACCGACGACCAGGACTT
GACCAACCAACGGGCCGAACTGCACGCGGCCGGCTGCACCAAGCTGTTTTCCGAGAAGATCACCGGCACC
AGGCGCGACCGCCCGGAGCTGGCCAGGATGCTTGACCACCTACGCCCTGGCGACGTTGTGACAGTGACCA
GGCTAGACCGCCTGGCCCGCAGCACCCGCGACCTACTGGACATTGCCGAGCGCATCCAGGAGGCCGGCGC
GGGCCTGCGTAGCCTGGCAGAGCCGTGGGCCGACACCACCACGCCGGCCGGCCGCATGGTGTTGACCGTG
TTCGCCGGCATTGCCGAGTTCGAGCGTTCCCTAATCATCGACCGCACCCGGAGCGGGCGCGAGGCCGCCA
AGGCCCGAGGCGTGAAGTTTGGCCCCCGCCCTACCCTCACCCCGGCACAGATCGCGCACGCCCGCGAGCT
GATCGACCAGGAAGGCCGCACCGTGAAAGAGGCGGCTGCACTGCTTGGCGTGCATCGCTCGACCCTGTAC
CGCGCACTTGAGCGCAGCGAGGAAGTGACGCCCACCGAGGCCAGGCGGCGCGGTGCCTTCCGTGAGGACG
CATTGACCGAGGCCGACGCCCTGGCGGCCGCCGAGAATGAACGCCAAGAGGAACAAGCATGAAACCGCAC
CAGGACGGCCAGGACGAACCGTTTTTCATTACCGAAGAGATCGAGGCGGAGATGATCGCGGCCGGGTACG
TGTTCGAGCCGCCCGCGCACGTCTCAACCGTGCGGCTGCATGAAATCCTGGCCGGTTTGTCTGATGCCAA
GCTGGCGGCCTGGCCGGCCAGCTTGGCCGCTGAAGAAACCGAGCGCCGCCGTCTAAAAAGGTGATGTGTA
TTTGAGTAAAACAGCTTGCGTCATGCGGTCGCTGCGTATATGATGCGATGAGTAAATAAACAAATACGCA
AGGGGAACGCATGAAGGTTATCGCTGTACTTAACCAGAAAGGCGGGTCAGGCAAGACGACCATCGCAACC
CATCTAGCCCGCGCCCTGCAACTCGCCGGGGCCGATGTTCTGTTAGTCGATTCCGATCCCCAGGGCAGTG
CCCGCGATTGGGCGGCCGTGCGGGAAGATCAACCGCTAACCGTTGTCGGCATCGACCGCCCGACGATTGA
CCGCGACGTGAAGGCCATCGGCCGGCGCGACTTCGTAGTGATCGACGGAGCGCCCCAGGCGGCGGACTTG
GCTGTGTCCGCGATCAAGGCAGCCGACTTCGTGCTGATTCCGGTGCAGCCAAGCCCTTACGACATATGGG
CCACCGCCGACCTGGTGGAGCTGGTTAAGCAGCGCATTGAGGTCACGGATGGAAGGCTACAAGCGGCCTT
TGTCGTGTCGCGGGCGATCAAAGGCACGCGCATCGGCGGTGAGGTTGCCGAGGCGCTGGCCGGGTACGAG
CTGCCCATTCTTGAGTCCCGTATCACGCAGCGCGTGAGCTACCCAGGCACTGCCGCCGCCGGCACAACCG
TTCTTGAATCAGAACCCGAGGGCGACGCTGCCCGCGAGGTCCAGGCGCTGGCCGCTGAAATTAAATCAAA
ACTCATTTGAGTTAATGAGGTAAAGAGAAAATGAGCAAAAGCACAAACACGCTAAGTGCCGGCCGTCCGA
GCGCACGCAGCAGCAAGGCTGCAACGTTGGCCAGCCTGGCAGACACGCCAGCCATGAAGCGGGTCAACTT
TCAGTTGCCGGCGGAGGATCACACCAAGCTGAAGATGTACGCGGTACGCCAAGGCAAGACCATTACCGAG
CTGCTATCTGAATACATCGCGCAGCTACCAGAGTAAATGAGCAAATGAATAAATGAGTAGATGAATTTTA
GCGGCTAAAGGAGGCGGCATGGAAAATCAAGAACAACCAGGCACCGACGCCGTGGAATGCCCCATGTGTG
GAGGAACGGGCGGTTGGCCAGGCGTAAGCGGCTGGGTTGCCTGCCGGCCCTGCAATGGCACTGGAACCCC
CAAGCCCGAGGAATCGGCGTGAGCGGTCGCAAACCATCCGGCCCGGTACAAATCGGCGCGGCGCTGGGTG
ATGACCTGGTGGAGAAGTTGAAGGCCGCGCAGGCCGCCCAGCGGCAACGCATCGAGGCAGAAGCACGCCC
CGGTGAATCGTGGCAAGCGGCCGCTGATCGAATCCGCAAAGAATCCCGGCAACCGCCGGCAGCCGGTGCG
CCGTCGATTAGGAAGCCGCCCAAGGGCGACGAGCAACCAGATTTTTTCGTTCCGATGCTCTATGACGTGG
GCACCCGCGATAGTCGCAGCATCATGGACGTGGCCGTTTTCCGTCTGTCGAAGCGTGACCGACGAGCTGG
CGAGGTGATCCGCTACGAGCTTCCAGACGGGCACGTAGAGGTTTCCGCAGGGCCGGCCGGCATGGCCAGT
GTGTGGGATTACGACCTGGTACTGATGGCGGTTTCCCATCTAACCGAATCCATGAACCGATACCGGGAAG
GGAAGGGAGACAAGCCCGGCCGCGTGTTCCGTCCACACGTTGCGGACGTACTCAAGTTCTGCCGGCGAGC
CGATGGCGGAAAGCAGAAAGACGACCTGGTAGAAACCTGCATTCGGTTAAACACCACGCACGTTGCCATG
CAGCGTACGAAGAAGGCCAAGAACGGCCGCCTGGTGACGGTATCCGAGGGTGAAGCCTTGATTAGCCGCT
ACAAGATCGTAAAGAGCGAAACCGGGCGGCCGGAGTACATCGAGATCGAGCTAGCTGATTGGATGTACCG
CGAGATCACAGAAGGCAAGAACCCGGACGTGCTGACGGTTCACCCCGATTACTTTTTGATCGATCCCGGC
ATCGGCCGTTTTCTCTACCGCCTGGCACGCCGCGCCGCAGGCAAGGCAGAAGCCAGATGGTTGTTCAAGA
CGATCTACGAACGCAGTGGCAGCGCCGGAGAGTTCAAGAAGTTCTGTTTCACCGTGCGCAAGCTGATCGG
GTCAAATGACCTGCCGGAGTACGATTTGAAGGAGGAGGCGGGGCAGGCTGGCCCGATCCTAGTCATGCGC
TACCGCAACCTGATCGAGGGCGAAGCATCCGCCGGTTCCTAATGTACGGAGCAGATGCTAGGGCAAATTG
CCCTAGCAGGGGAAAAAGGTCGAAAAGGTCTCTTTCCTGTGGATAGCACGTACATTGGGAACCCAAAGCC
GTACATTGGGAACCGGAACCCGTACATTGGGAACCCAAAGCCGTACATTGGGAACCGGTCACACATGTAA
GTGACTGATATAAAAGAGAAAAAAGGCGATTTTTCCGCCTAAAACTCTTTAAAACTTATTAAAACTCTTA
AAACCCGCCTGGCCTGTGCATAACTGTCTGGCCAGCGCACAGCCGAAGAGCTGCAAAAAGCGCCTACCCT
TCGGTCGCTGCGCTCCCTACGCCCCGCCGCTTCGCGTCGGCCTATCGCGGCCGCTGGCCGCTCAAAAATG
GCTGGCCTACGGCCAGGCAATCTACCAGGGCGCGGACAAGCCGCGCCGTCGCCACTCGACCGCCGGCGCC
CACATCAAGGCACCCTGCCTCGCGCGTTTCGGTGATGACGGTGAAAACCTCTGACACATGCAGCTCCCGG
AGACGGTCACAGCTTGTCTGTAAGCGGATGCCGGGAGCAGACAAGCCCGTCAGGGCGCGTCAGCGGGTGT
TGGCGGGTGTCGGGGCGCAGCCATGACCCAGTCACGTAGCGATAGCGGAGTGTATACTGGCTTAACTATG
CGGCATCAGAGCAGATTGTACTGAGAGTGCACCATATGCGGTGTGAAATACCGCACAGATGCGTAAGGAG
AAAATACCGCATCAGGCGCTCTTCCGCTTCCTCGCTCACTGACTCGCTGCGCTCGGTCGTTCGGCTGCGG
CGAGCGGTATCAGCTCACTCAAAGGCGGTAATACGGTTATCCACAGAATCAGGGGATAACGCAGGAAAGA
ACATGTGAGCAAAAGGCCAGCAAAAGGCCAGGAACCGTAAAAAGGCCGCGTTGCTGGCGTTTTTCCATAG
GCTCCGCCCCCCTGACGAGCATCACAAAAATCGACGCTCAAGTCAGAGGTGGCGAAACCCGACAGGACTA
TAAAGATACCAGGCGTTTCCCCCTGGAAGCTCCCTCGTGCGCTCTCCTGTTCCGACCCTGCCGCTTACCG
GATACCTGTCCGCCTTTCTCCCTTCGGGAAGCGTGGCGCTTTCTCATAGCTCACGCTGTAGGTATCTCAG
TTCGGTGTAGGTCGTTCGCTCCAAGCTGGGCTGTGTGCACGAACCCCCCGTTCAGCCCGACCGCTGCGCC
TTATCCGGTAACTATCGTCTTGAGTCCAACCCGGTAAGACACGACTTATCGCCACTGGCAGCAGCCACTG
GTAACAGGATTAGCAGAGCGAGGTATGTAGGCGGTGCTACAGAGTTCTTGAAGTGGTGGCCTAACTACGG
CTACACTAGAAGGACAGTATTTGGTATCTGCGCTCTGCTGAAGCCAGTTACCTTCGGAAAAAGAGTTGGT
AGCTCTTGATCCGGCAAACAAACCACCGCTGGTAGCGGTGGTTTTTTTGTTTGCAAGCAGCAGATTACGC
GCAGAAAAAAAGGATCTCAAGAAGATCCTTTGATCTTTTCTACGGGGTCTGACGCTCAGTGGAACGAAAA
CTCACGTTAAGGGATTTTGGTCATGCATTCTAGGTACTAAAACAATTCATCCAGTAAAATATAATATTTT
ATTTTCTCCCAATCAGGCTTGATCCCCAGTAAGTCAAAAAATAGCTCGACATACTGTTCTTCCCCGATAT
CCTCCCTGATCGACCGGACGCAGAAGGCAATGTCATACCACTTGTCCGCCCTGCCGCTTCTCCCAAGATC
AATAAAGCCACTTACTTTGCCATCTTTCACAAAGATGTTGCTGTCTCCCAGGTCGCCGTGGGAAAAGACA
AGTTCCTCTTCGGGCTTTTCCGTCTTTAAAAAATCATACAGCTCGCGCGGATCTTTAAATGGAGTGTCTT
CTTCCCAGTTTTCGCAATCCACATCGGCCAGATCGTTATTCAGTAAGTAATCCAATTCGGCTAAGCGGCT
GTCTAAGCTATTCGTATAGGGACAATCCGATATGTCGATGGAGTGAAAGAGCCTGATGCACTCCGCATAC
AGCTCGATAATCTTTTCAGGGCTTTGTTCATCTTCATACTCTTCCGAGCAAAGGACGCCATCGGCCTCAC
TCATGAGCAGATTGCTCCAGCCATCATGCCGTTCAAAGTGCAGGACCTTTGGAACAGGCAGCTTTCCTTC
CAGCCATAGCATCATGTCCTTTTCCCGTTCCACATCATAGGTGGTCCCTTTATACCGGCTGTCCGTCATT
TTTAAATATAGGTTTTCATTTTCTCCCACCAGCTTATATACCTTAGCAGGAGACATTCCTTCCGTATCTT
TTACGCAGCGGTATTTTTCGATCAGTTTTTTCAATTCCGGTGATATTCTCATTTTAGCCATTTATTATTT
CCTTCCTCTTTTCTACAGTATTTAAAGATACCCCAAGAAGCTAATTATAACAAGACGAACTCCAATTCAC
TGTTCCTTGCATTCTAAAACCTTAAATACCAGAAAACAGCTTTTTCAAAGTTGTTTTCAAAGTTGGCGTA
TAACATAGTATCGACGGAGCCGATTTTGAAACCGCGGTGATCACAGGCAGCAACGCTCTGTCATCGTTAC
AATCAACATGCTACCCTCCGCGAGATCATCCGTGTTTCAAACCCGGCAGCTTAGTTGCCGTTCTTCCGAA
TAGCATCGGTAACATGAGCAAAGTCTGCCGCCTTACAACGGCTCTCCCGCTGACGCCGTCCCGGACTGAT
GGGCTGCCTGTATCGAGTGGTGATTTTGTGCCGAGCTGCCGGTCGGGGAGCTGTTGGCTGGCTGGTGGCA
GGATATATTGTGGTGTAAACAAATTGACGCTTAGACAACTTAATAACACATTGCGGACGTTTTTAATGTA
CTGAATTAACGCCGAATTAATTCGGGGGATCTGGATTTTAGTACTGGATTTTGGTTTTAGGAATTAGAAA
TTTTATTGATAGAAGTATTTTACAAATACAAATACATACTAAGGGTTTCTTATATGCTCAACACATGAGC
GAAACCCTATAGGAACCCTAATTCCCTTATCTGGGAACTACTCACACATTATTATGGAGAAACTCGAGCT
TGTCGATCGACAGATCCCGGTCGGCATCTACTCTATTTCTTTGCCCTCGGACGAGTGCTGGGGCGTCGGT
TTCCACTATCGGCGAGTACTTCTACACAGCCATCGGTCCAGACGGCCGCGCTTCTGCGGGCGATTTGTGT
ACGCCCGACAGTCCCGGCTCCGGATCGGACGATTGCGTCGCATCGACCCTGCGCCCAAGCTGCATCATCG
AAATTGCCGTCAACCAAGCTCTGATAGAGTTGGTCAAGACCAATGCGGAGCATATACGCCCGGAGTCGTG
GCGATCCTGCAAGCTCCGGATGCCTCCGCTCGAAGTAGCGCGTCTGCTGCTCCATACAAGCCAACCACGG
CCTCCAGAAGAAGATGTTGGCGACCTCGTATTGGGAATCCCCGAACATCGCCTCGCTCCAGTCAATGACC
GCTGTTATGCGGCCATTGTCCGTCAGGACATTGTTGGAGCCGAAATCCGCGTGCACGAGGTGCCGGACTT
CGGGGCAGTCCTCGGCCCAAAGCATCAGCTCATCGAGAGCCTGCGCGACGGACGCACTGACGGTGTCGTC
CATCACAGTTTGCCAGTGATACACATGGGGATCAGCAATCGCGCATATGAAATCACGCCATGTAGTGTAT
TGACCGATTCCTTGCGGTCCGAATGGGCCGAACCCGCTCGTCTGGCTAAGATCGGCCGCAGCGATCGCAT
CCATAGCCTCCGCGACCGGTTGTAGAACAGCGGGCAGTTCGGTTTCAGGCAGGTCTTGCAACGTGACACC
CTGTGAACGGCGGGAGATGCAATAGGTCAGGCTCTCGCTAAACTCCCCAATGTCAAGCACTTCCGGAATC
GGGAGCGCGGCCGATGCAAAGTGCCGATAAACATAACGATCTTTGTAGAAACCATCGGCGCAGCTATTTA
CCCGCAGGACATATCCACGCCCTCCTACATCGAAGCTGAAAGCACGAGATTCTTCGCCCTCCGAGAGCTG
CATCAGGTCGGAGACGCTGTCGAACTTTTCGATCAGAAACTTCTCGACAGACGTCGCGGTGAGTTCAGGC
TTTTTCATATCTCATTGCCCCCCGGATCTGCGAAAGCTCGAGAGAGATAGATTTGTAGAGAGAGACTGGT
GATTTCAGCGTGTCCTCTCCAAATGAAATGAACTTCCTTATATAGAGGAAGGGTCTTGCGAAGGATAGTG
GGATTGTGCGTCATCCCTTACGTCAGTGGAGATATCACATCAATCCACTTGCTTTGAAGACGTGGTTGGA
ACGTCTTCTTTTTCCACGATGCTCCTCGTGGGTGGGGGTCCATCTTTGGGACCACTGTCGGCAGAGGCAT
CTTGAACGATAGCCTTTCCTTTATCGCAATGATGGCATTTGTAGGTGCCACCTTCCTTTTCTACTGTCCT
TTTGATGAAGTGACAGATAGCTGGGCAATGGAATCCGAGGAGGTTTCCCGATATTACCCTTTGTTGAAAA
GTCTCAATAGCCCTTTGGTCTTCTGAGACTGTATCTTTGATATTCTTGGAGTAGACGAGAGTGTCGTGCT
CCACCATGTTCACATCAATCCACTTGCTTTGAAGACGTGGTTGGAACGTCTTCTTTTTCCACGATGCTCC
TCGTGGGTGGGGGTCCATCTTTGGGACCACTGTCGGCAGAGGCATCTTGAACGATAGCCTTTCCTTTATC
GCAATGATGGCATTTGTAGGTGCCACCTTCCTTTTCTACTGTCCTTTTGATGAAGTGACAGATAGCTGGG
CAATGGAATCCGAGGAGGTTTCCCGATATTACCCTTTGTTGAAAAGTCTCAATAGCCCTTTGGTCTTCTG
AGACTGTATCTTTGATATTCTTGGAGTAGACGAGAGTGTCGTGCTCCACCATGTTGGCAAGCTGCTCTAG
CCAATACGCAAACCGCCTCTCCCCGCGCGTTGGCCGATTCATTAATGCAGCTGGCACGACAGGTTTCCCG
ACTGGAAAGCGGGCAGTGAGCGCAACGCAATTAATGTGAGTTAGCTCACTCATTAGGCACCCCAGGCTTT
ACACTTTATGCTTCCGGCTCGTATGTTGTGTGGAATTGTGAGCGGATAACAATTTCACACAGGAAACAGC
TATGACATGATTACGAATTCGAGCTCGGTACCCGGTAGGGATAACAGGGTAATATCCCTATTGTCCCATT
AAAATAGGAAAGTCTGGTAACTCAGGACACTGTATCTGCTACGCTGTTTATAAGCTTGGCTTACTAAAAG
CCAGATAACAGTATGCGTATTTGCGCGCTGATTTTTGCGGTATAAGAATATATACTGATATGTATACCCG
AAGTATGTCAAAAAGAGGTATGCTATGAAGCAGCGTATTACAGTGACAGTTGACAGCGACAGCTATCAGT
TGCTCAAGGCATATATGATGTC
